>Addgene plasmid #121130 | vector plix 4.03 | addgene full sequence | sequence record 235822 | Addgene NGS Result
GAGACAAATGGCAGTATTCATCCACAATTTTAAAAGAAAAGGGGGGATTGGGGGGTACAGTGCAGGGGAA
AGAATAGTAGACATAATAGCAACAGACATACAAACTAAAGAATTACAAAAACAAATTACAAAAATTCAAA
ATTTTCGGGTTTATTACAGGGACAGCAGAGATCCACTTTGGCCGCGAATCGATATGTCGAGTTTACTCCC
TATCAGTGATAGAGAACGTATGTCGAGTTTACTCCCTATCAGTGATAGAGAACGATGTCGAGTTTACTCC
CTATCAGTGATAGAGAACGTATGTCGAGTTTACTCCCTATCAGTGATAGAGAACGTATGTCGAGTTTACT
CCCTATCAGTGATAGAGAACGTATGTCGAGTTTATCCCTATCAGTGATAGAGAACGTATGTCGAGTTTAC
TCCCTATCAGTGATAGAGAACGTATGTCGAGGTAGGCGTGTACGGTGGGAGGCCTATATAAGCAGAGCTC
GTTTAGTGAACCGTCAGATCGCCTGGAGAATTGGCTAGGCCACCATGGATGAGGAAATCGCTGCCCTGGT
CGTTGACAACGGCTCCGGTATGTGCAAAGCCGGTTTTGCTGGAGATGATGCCCCTCGTGCTGTTTTCCCC
TCCATTGTTGGACGACCCAGACATCAGGTACATTTAATAAACCATCCTAATAACATGTTAATCATATTGA
ACCACATTAAACTCTCATTTGTGCATTTTACATCTTTTAAAACCGATTTATATTCGTTTTTAGATAATGA
AGTTTATTAAAGTGTTAATTCACAGCTTTATTGCTTGTTTTGAGAATCTGCTTGCATAAGTGATTTTTAA
ACTTGATCTGATTTTCGTTTGTTTCGAAGTTCTTCAGCTTTGAAAGTCAGATCTTCAATTCACAGCCATG
CCATAGTTTTAGGATACAGTATAAGTAGACGAATTGGGATGCATCGTAGATTTTATGCTGTGTTTGTTAT
GGTTTTTCAGTGGTAGAGATTTTCAGAGTATTATTAGGGTTATAGTCAGTGTCAGGTTTATTTATCGTCA
GCGTGATGGGCAAAAAACAGCTGGCAGTACGGGCTATGTCTTCGTCTAGAAGAAGACAAAGCCAACTGCT
GTTACTCTCGCCCAGAAATCTGCGCCAACATGGACACACCCAGTGGAGCAAGCCATCTGATTTTCATGGT
CAGATTGTAAAGAAGCAATTACTCTTGGACAGTTTAAGCAGAAAAGCCACCAAGTCAAGTCACTGGTCAT
ATGATGAACTCGAAGATCTAATAAAAGTTAATTTAAGCGTTCATTACAATAAATTCAAGTGAATCTGTTT
TAAGCTAGCCTTTAACGTTTTTAAATTCCTTCAAACAAATTAGTTCCTCTTTGCAGTTCCTCATTTCTCG
GTGAGCTGGTGCTTTAATCCCTTTACTTTTTCTTCCTCTAGGGAGTGATGGTTGGCATGGGACGAATTAA
TTCCTGCAGCCCGGGGGTACCGGTCGCCACCATGAACACCCCGGGAATTAACCTGATCAAGGAGGACATG
CGCGTGAAGGTGCACATGGAGGGCAACGTGAACGGCCACGCCTTCGTGATCGAGGGCGAGGGCAAGGGCA
AGCCCTACGAGGGCACCCAGACCGCCAACCTGACCGTGAAGGAGGGCGCCCCCCTGCCCTTCAGCTACGA
CATCCTGACCACCGCCGTGCACTACGGCAACCGGGTGTTCACCAAGTACCCCGAGGACATCCCCGACTAC
TTCAAGCAGAGCTTCCCCGAGGGCTACAGCTGGGAGCGCACCATGACCTTCGAGGACAAGGGCATCTGCA
CCATCCGCAGCGACATCAGCCTGGAGGGCGACTGCTTCTTCCAGAACGTGCGCTTCAAGGGCACCAACTT
CCCCCCCAACGGCCCCGTGATGCAGAAGAAAACCCTGAAGTGGGAGCCCAGCACCGAGAAGCTGCACGTG
CGCGACGGCCTGCTGGTGGGCAACATCAACATGGCCCTGCTGCTGGAGGGCGGCGGCCACTACCTGTGCG
ACTTCAAGACCACCTACAAGGCCAAGAAGGTGGTGCAGCTGCCCGACGCCCACTTCGTGGACCACCGCAT
CGAGATCCTGGGCAACGACAGCGACTACAACAAGGTGAAGCTGTACGAGCACGCCGTGGCCCGCTACAGC
CCCCTGCCCAGCCAGGTGTGGTAACCGGTTATCCGTATGATGTGCCGGATTATGCGTAAACGCGTCCGGT
CCACCACCACCACCACCACTAAGGATCCGGGGTTGGGGTTGCGCCTTTTCCAAGGCAGCCCTGGGTTTGC
GCAGGGACGCGGCTGCTCTGGGCGTGGTTCCGGGAAACGCAGCGGCGCCGACCCTGGGTCTCGCACATTC
TTCACGTCCGTTCGCAGCGTCACCCGGATCTTCGCCGCTACCCTTGTGGGCCCCCCGGCGACGCTTCCTG
CTCCGCCCCTAAGTCGGGAAGGTTCCTTGCGGTTCGCGGCGTGCCGGACGTGACAAACGGAAGCCGCACG
TCTCACTAGTACCCTCGCAGACGGACAGCGCCAGGGAGCAATGGCAGCGCGCCGACCGCGATGGGCTGTG
GCCAATAGCGGCTGCTCAGCAGGGCGCGCCGAGAGCAGCGGCCGGGAAGGGGCGGTGCGGGAGGCGGGGT
GTGGGGCGGTAGTGTGGGCCCTGTTCCTGCCCGCGCGGTGTTCCGCATTCTGCAAGCCTCCGGAGCGCAC
GTCGGCAGTCGGCTCCCTCGTTGACCGAATCACCGACCTCTCTCCCCAGCAATTCACCATGACCGAGTAC
AAGCCCACGGTGCGCCTCGCCACCCGCGACGACGTCCCCAGGGCCGTACGCACCCTCGCCGCCGCGTTCG
CCGACTACCCCGCCACGCGCCACACCGTCGATCCGGACCGCCACATCGAGCGGGTCACCGAGCTGCAAGA
ACTCTTCCTCACGCGCGTCGGGCTCGACATCGGCAAGGTGTGGGTCGCGGACGACGGCGCCGCGGTGGCG
GTCTGGACCACGCCGGAGAGCGTCGAAGCGGGGGCGGTGTTCGCCGAGATCGGCCCGCGCATGGCCGAGT
TGAGCGGTTCCCGGCTGGCCGCGCAGCAACAGATGGAAGGCCTCCTGGCGCCGCACCGGCCCAAGGAGCC
CGCGTGGTTCCTGGCCACCGTCGGCGTCTCGCCCGACCACCAGGGCAAGGGTCTGGGCAGCGCCGTCGTG
CTCCCCGGAGTGGAGGCGGCCGAGCGCGCCGGGGTGCCCGCCTTCCTGGAGACCTCCGCGCCCCGCAACC
TCCCCTTCTACGAGCGGCTCGGCTTCACCGTCACCGCCGACGTCGAGGTGCCCGAAGGACCGCGCACCTG
GTGCATGACCCGCAAGCCCGGTGCCGAAGGTAGAGGTTCTCTCCTCACTTGTGGTGATGTTGAAGAAAAC
CCTGGTCCAATGTCTAGACTGGACAAGAGCAAAGTCATAAACGGAGCTCTGGAATTACTCAATGGTGTCG
GTATCGAAGGCCTGACGACAAGGAAACTCGCTCAAAAGCTGGGAGTTGAGCAGCCTACCCTGTACTGGCA
CGTGAAGAACAAGCGGGCCCTGCTCGATGCCCTGCCAATCGAGATGCTGGACAGGCATCATACCCACTTC
TGCCCCCTGGAAGGCGAGTCATGGCAAGACTTTCTGCGGAACAACGCCAAGTCATACCGCTGTGCTCTCC
TCTCACATCGCGACGGGGCTAAAGTGCATCTCGGCACCCGCCCAACAGAGAAACAGTACGAAACCCTGGA
AAATCAGCTCGCGTTCCTGTGTCAGCAAGGCTTCTCCCTGGAGAACGCACTGTACGCTCTGTCCGCCGTG
GGCCACTTTACACTGGGCTGCGTATTGGAGGAACAGGAGCATCAAGTAGCAAAAGAGGAAAGAGAGACAC
CTACCACCGATTCTATGCCCCCACTTCTGAGACAAGCAATTGAGCTGTTCGACCGGCAGGGAGCCGAACC
TGCCTTCCTTTTCGGCCTGGAACTAATCATATGTGGCCTGGAGAAACAGCTAAAGTGCGAAAGCGGCGGG
CCGACCGACGCCCTTGACGATTTTGACTTAGACATGCTCCCAGCCGATGCCCTTGACGACTTTGACCTTG
ATATGCTGCCTGCTGACGCTCTTGACGATTTTGACCTTGACATGCTCCCCGGGTAACTAAGTAAGGATCG
ATCCAAGATATCGTATTCTTAACTATGTTGCTCCTTTTACGCTATGTGGATACGCTGCTTTAATGCCTTT
GTATCATGCTATTGCTTCCCGTATGGCTTTCATTTTCTCCTCCTTGTATAAATCCTGGTTGCTGTCTCTT
TATGAGGAGTTGTGGCCCGTTGTCAGGCAACGTGGCGTGGTGTGCACTGTGTTTGCTGACGCAACCCCCA
CTGGTTGGGGCATTGCCACCACCTGTCAGCTCCTTTCCGGGACTTTCGCTTTCCCCCTCCCTATTGCCAC
GGCGGAACTCATCGCCGCCTGCCTTGCCCGCTGCTGGACAGGGGCTCGGCTGTTGGGCACTGACAATTCC
GTGGTGTTGTCGGGGAAGCTGACGTCCTTTCCATGGCTGCTCGCCTGTGTTGCCACCTGGATTCTGCGCG
GGACGTCCTTCTGCTACGTCCCTTCGGCCCTCAATCCAGCGGACCTTCCTTCCCGCGGCCTGCTGCCGGC
TCTGCGGCCTCTTCCGCGTCTTCGCCTTCGCCCTCAGACGAGTCGGATCTCCCTTTGGGCCGCCTCCCCG
CCTGTTTCGCCTCGGCGTCCGGACTAGAGGTACCTTTAAGACCAATGACTTACAAGGCAGCTGTAGATCT
TAGCCACTTTTTAAAAGAAAAGGGGGGACTGGAAGGGCTAATTCACTCCCAACGAAGACAAGATCTGCTT
TTTGCTTGTACTGGGTCTCTCTGGTTAGACCAGATCTGAGCCTGGGAGCTCTCTGGCTAACTAGGGAACC
CACTGCTTAAGCCTCAATAAAGCTTGCCTTGAGTGCTTCAAGTAGTGTGTGCCCGTCTGTTGTGTGACTC
TGGTAACTAGAGATCCCTCAGACCCTTTTAGTCAGTGTGGAAAATCTCTAGCAGTAGTAGTTCATGTCAT
CTTATTATTCAGTATTTATAACTTGCAAAGAAATGAATATCAGAGAGTGAGAGGAACTTGTTTATTGCAG
CTTATAATGGTTACAAATAAAGCAATAGCATCACAAATTTCACAAATAAAGCATTTTTTTCACTGCATTC
TAGTTGTGGTTTGTCCAAACTCATCAATGTATCTTATCATGTCTGGCTCTAGCTATCCCGCCCCTAACTC
CGCCCATCCCGCCCCTAACTCCGCCCAGTTCCGCCCATTCTCCGCCCCATGGCTGACTAATTTTTTTTAT
TTATGCAGAGGCCGAGGCCGCCTCGGCCTCTGAGCTATTCCAGAAGTAGTGAGGAGGCTTTTTTGGAGGC
CTTTCAAATATGTATCCGCTCATGAGACAATAACCCTGATAAATGCTTCAATAATATTGAAAAAGGAAGA
GTATGAGTATTCAACATTTCCGTGTCGCCCTTATTCCCTTTTTTGCGGCATTTTGCCTTCCTGTTTTTGC
TCACCCAGAAACGCTGGTGAAAGTAAAAGATGCTGAAGATCAGTTGGGTGCACGAGTGGGTTACATCGAA
CTGGATCTCAACAGCGGTAAGATCCTTGAGAGTTTTCGCCCCGAAGAACGTTTTCCAATGATGAGCACTT
TTAAAGTTCTGCTATGTGGCGCGGTATTATCCCGTATTGACGCCGGGCAAGAGCAACTCGGTCGCCGCAT
ACACTATTCTCAGAATGACTTGGTTGAGTACTCACCAGTCACAGAAAAGCATCTTACGGATGGCATGACA
GTAAGAGAATTATGCAGTGCTGCCATAACCATGAGTGATAACACTGCGGCCAACTTACTTCTGACAACGA
TCGGAGGACCGAAGGAGCTAACCGCTTTTTTGCACAACATGGGGGATCATGTAACTCGCCTTGATCGTTG
GGAACCGGAGCTGAATGAAGCCATACCAAACGACGAGCGTGACACCACGATGCCTGTAGCAATGGCAACA
ACGTTGCGCAAACTATTAACTGGCGAACTACTTACTCTAGCTTCCCGGCAACAATTAATAGACTGGATGG
AGGCGGATAAAGTTGCAGGACCACTTCTGCGCTCGGCCCTTCCGGCTGGCTGGTTTATTGCTGATAAATC
TGGAGCCGGTGAGCGTGGGTCTCGCGGTATCATTGCAGCACTGGGGCCAGATGGTAAGCCCTCCCGTATC
GTAGTTATCTACACGACGGGGAGTCAGGCAACTATGGATGAACGAAATAGACAGATCGCTGAGATAGGTG
CCTCACTGATTAAGCATTGGTAACTGTCAGACCAAGTTTACTCATATATACTTTAGATTGATTTAAAACT
TCATTTTTAATTTAAAAGGATCTAGGTGAAGATCCTTTTTGATAATCTCATGACCAAAATCCCTTAACGT
GAGTTTTCGTTCCACTGAGCGTCAGACCCCGTAGAAAAGATCAAAGGATCTTCTTGAGATCCTTTTTTTC
TGCGCGTAATCTGCTGCTTGCAAACAAAAAAACCACCGCTACCAGCGGTGGTTTGTTTGCCGGATCAAGA
GCTACCAACTCTTTTTCCGAAGGTAACTGGCTTCAGCAGAGCGCAGATACCAAATACTGTTCTTCTAGTG
TAGCCGTAGTTAGGCCACCACTTCAAGAACTCTGTAGCACCGCCTACATACCTCGCTCTGCTAATCCTGT
TACCAGTGGCTGCTGCCAGTGGCGATAAGTCGTGTCTTACCGGGTTGGACTCAAGACGATAGTTACCGGA
TAAGGCGCAGCGGTCGGGCTGAACGGGGGGTTCGTGCACACAGCCCAGCTTGGAGCGAACGACCTACACC
GAACTGAGATACCTACAGCGTGAGCTATGAGAAAGCGCCACGCTTCCCGAAGGGAGAAAGGCGGACAGGT
ATCCGGTAAGCGGCAGGGTCGGAACAGGAGAGCGCACGAGGGAGCTTCCAGGGGGAAACGCCTGGTATCT
TTATAGTCCTGTCGGGTTTCGCCACCTCTGACTTGAGCGTCGATTTTTGTGATGCTCGTCAGGGGGGCGG
AGCCTATGGAAAAACGCCAGCAACGCGGCCTTTTTACGGTTCCTGGCCTTTTGCTGGCCTTTTGCTCACA
TGTTCTTTCCTGCGTTATCCCCTGATTCTGTGGATAACCGTATTACCGCCTTTGAGTGAGCTGATACCGC
TCGCCGCAGCCGAACGACCGAGCGCAGCGAGTCAGTGAGCGAGGAAGCGGAAGAGCGCCCAATACGCAAA
CCGCCTCTCCCCGCGCGTTGGCCGATTCATTAATGCAGCTGGCACGACAGGTTTCCCGACTGGAAAGCGG
GCAGTGAGCGCAACGCAATTAATGTGAGTTAGCTCACTCATTAGGCACCCCAGGCTTTACACTTTATGCT
TCCGGCTCGTATGTTGTGTGGAATTGTGAGCGGATAACAATTTCACACAGGAAACAGCTATGACCATGAT
TACGCCAAGCGCGCAATTAACCCTCACTAAAGGGAACAAAAGCTGGAGCTGCAAGCTTAATGTAGTCTTA
TGCAATACTCTTGTAGTCTTGCAACATGGTAACGATGAGTTAGCAACATGCCTTACAAGGAGAGAAAAAG
CACCGTGCATGCCGATTGGTGGAAGTAAGGTGGTACGATCGTGCCTTATTAGGAAGGCAACAGACGGGTC
TGACATGGATTGGACGAACCACTGAATTGCCGCATTGCAGAGATATTGTATTTAAGTGCCTAGCTCGATA
CATAAACGGGTCTCTCTGGTTAGACCAGATCTGAGCCTGGGAGCTCTCTGGCTAACTAGGGAACCCACTG
CTTAAGCCTCAATAAAGCTTGCCTTGAGTGCTTCAAGTAGTGTGTGCCCGTCTGTTGTGTGACTCTGGTA
ACTAGAGATCCCTCAGACCCTTTTAGTCAGTGTGGAAAATCTCTAGCAGTGGCGCCCGAACAGGGACTTG
AAAGCGAAAGGGAAACCAGAGGAGCTCTCTCGACGCAGGACTCGGCTTGCTGAAGCGCGCACGGCAAGAG
GCGAGGGGCGGCGACTGGTGAGTACGCCAAAAATTTTGACTAGCGGAGGCTAGAAGGAGAGAGATGGGTG
CGAGAGCGTCAGTATTAAGCGGGGGAGAATTAGATCGCGATGGGAAAAAATTCGGTTAAGGCCAGGGGGA
AAGAAAAAATATAAATTAAAACATATAGTATGGGCAAGCAGGGAGCTAGAACGATTCGCAGTTAATCCTG
GCCTGTTAGAAACATCAGAAGGCTGTAGACAAATACTGGGACAGCTACAACCATCCCTTCAGACAGGATC
AGAAGAACTTAGATCATTATATAATACAGTAGCAACCCTCTATTGTGTGCATCAAAGGATAGAGATAAAA
GACACCAAGGAAGCTTTAGACAAGATAGAGGAAGAGCAAAACAAAAGTAAGACCACCGCACAGCAAGCGG
CCGCTGATCTTCAGACCTGGAGGAGGAGATATGAGGGACAATTGGAGAAGTGAATTATATAAATATAAAG
TAGTAAAAATTGAACCATTAGGAGTAGCACCCACCAAGGCAAAGAGAAGAGTGGTGCAGAGAGAAAAAAG
AGCAGTGGGAATAGGAGCTTTGTTCCTTGGGTTCTTGGGAGCAGCAGGAAGCACTATGGGCGCAGCGTCA
ATGACGCTGACGGTACAGGCCAGACAATTATTGTCTGGTATAGTGCAGCAGCAGAACAATTTGCTGAGGG
CTATTGAGGCGCAACAGCATCTGTTGCAACTCACAGTCTGGGGCATCAAGCAGCTCCAGGCAAGAATCCT
GGCTGTGGAAAGATACCTAAAGGATCAACAGCTCCTGGGGATTTGGGGTTGCTCTGGAAAACTCATTTGC
ACCACTGCTGTGCCTTGGAATGCTAGTTGGAGTAATAAATCTCTGGAACAGATTTGGAATCACACGACCT
GGATGGAGTGGGACAGAGAAATTAACAATTACACAAGCTTAATACACTCCTTAATTGAAGAATCGCAAAA
CCAGCAAGAAAAGAATGAACAAGAATTATTGGAATTAGATAAATGGGCAAGTTTGTGGAATTGGTTTAAC
ATAACAAATTGGCTGTGGTATATAAAATTATTCATAATGATAGTAGGAGGCTTGGTAGGTTTAAGAATAG
TTTTTGCTGTACTTTCTATAGTGAATAGAGTTAGGCAGGGATATTCACCATTATCGTTTCAGACCCACCT
CCCAACCCCGAGGGGACAATTCTCGACCTC
Features (pLannotate 1.2.2; 29 found; start..end, strand, type, name):
     28..145     +  misc_feature   cPPT/CTS: central polypurine tract and central termination sequence of HIV-1
    199..513     +  promoter       tight TRE promoter: Tet-responsive promoter PTight, consisting of seven tet operator sequences followed by the minimal CMV promoter
    535..657     +  CDS            actba (fragment): ACTB1_DANRE - Also known as bact, bactin1, bactzf. Experimental evidence at protein level: Swiss-Prot protein existence level 1. Actin is a highly conserved protein that polymerizes to produce filaments that form cross-linked networks in the cytoplasm of cells. Actin exists in both monomeric (G-actin) and polymeric (F-actin) forms, both forms playing key functions, such as cell motility and contraction. In addition to their role in the cytoplasmic cytoskeleton, G- and F-actin also localize in the nucleus, and regulate gene transcription and motility and repair of damaged DNA. From Danio rerio
   1469..1487    -  misc_feature   MCS (fragment): pBluescript multiple cloning site
   1502..2191    +  CDS            Dendra2: Dendra2 is a photoconvertible green fluorescent protein published in 2006, derived from Dendronephthya sp.. It has high acid sensitivity.
   2241..2259    +  CDS            9xHis (fragment): 9xHis affinity tag
   2269..2779    +  promoter       hPGK promoter: human phosphoglycerate kinase 1 promoter
   2789..3385    +  CDS            PuroR (fragment): puromycin N-acetyltransferase; pac from Streptomyces; confers resistance to puromycin
   3440..4137    +  CDS            rtTA3 (fragment): reverse tetracycline transactivator 3 activates expression from Tet-responsive promoters in the presence of doxycycline
   4067..4177    +  CDS            VP48: 3 tandem repeats of the minimal activation domain of herpes simplex virus VP16 (Cheng et al., 2013)
   4213..4761    +  misc_feature   WPRE (fragment): woodchuck hepatitis virus posttranscriptional regulatory element
   4787..4858    +  CDS            nef (fragment): NEF_HV1Z2 - Experimental evidence at protein level: Swiss-Prot protein existence level 1. Extracellular Nef protein targets CD4(+) T-lymphocytes for apoptosis by interacting with CXCR4 surface receptors. From Human immunodeficiency virus type 1 group M subtype D (isolate Z2/CDC-Z34) (HIV-1).
   4860..5093    +  LTR            3' LTR (ΔU3): self-inactivating 3' long terminal repeat (LTR) from HIV-1
   5165..5286    +  polyA_signal   SV40 poly(A) signal: SV40 polyadenylation signal
   5326..5461    +  rep_origin     SV40 ori: SV40 origin of replication
   5469..5532    +  promoter       AmpR promoter: bla
   5533..6393    +  CDS            AmpR: β-lactamase; bla; confers resistance to ampicillin, carbenicillin, and related antibiotics
   6564..7152    +  rep_origin     ori: high-copy-number ColE1/pMB1/pBR322/pUC origin of replication
   7335..7427    +  CDS            lacI (fragment): lac repressor; lacI; The lac repressor binds to the lac operator to inhibit transcription in E. coli. This inhibition can be relieved by adding lactose or isopropyl-β-D-thiogalactopyranoside (IPTG).
   7440..7461    +  protein_bind   CAP binding site: CAP binding activates transcription in the presence of cAMP. E. coli catabolite activator protein
   7476..7506    +  promoter       lac promoter: promoter for the E. coli lac operon
   7514..7530    +  protein_bind   lac operator: The lac repressor binds to the lac operator to inhibit transcription in E. coli. This inhibition can be relieved by adding lactose or isopropyl-β-D-thiogalactopyranoside (IPTG). lac repressor encoded by lacI
   7575..7593    +  promoter       T3 promoter: promoter for bacteriophage T3 RNA polymerase
   7621..7847    +  promoter       RSV promoter: Rous sarcoma virus enhancer/promoter
   7848..8028    +  LTR            5' LTR (truncated): truncated 5' long terminal repeat (LTR) from HIV-1
   8075..8200    +  misc_feature   HIV-1 Ψ: packaging signal of human immunodeficiency virus type 1
   8184..8547    +  CDS            HIV-1 gag (fragment): gag protein from human immunodeficiency virus 1; gag
   8693..8926    +  misc_feature   RRE: The Rev response element (RRE) of HIV-1 allows for Rev-dependent mRNA export from the nucleus to the cytoplasm.
   9303..9327    +  CDS            Rev (fragment): human immunodeficiency virus 1 (HIV-1) Rev protein; rev; enhances nuclear export of unspliced and incompletely spliced viral mRNAs
