[The description below was written by a language model from this plasmid's Addgene catalogue record and pLannotate feature annotations shown in this document.]
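Description:
Vector plix 4.03 is a doxycycline-inducible, all-in-one lentiviral transfer plasmid deposited as the empty-cassette control for inducible microRNA expression in cells. The catalogue lists the vector type as "Bacterial Expression", but the annotated 9,340-nt sequence shows a third-generation, self-inactivating HIV-1 backbone. An RSV promoter is fused to a truncated 5' LTR and followed by the Ψ packaging signal, a gag fragment, the RRE and cPPT/CTS. At the other end are a WPRE and a ΔU3 3' LTR, with an SV40 poly(A) signal and SV40 origin beyond it. In bacteria the plasmid is maintained through a high-copy ColE1/pUC origin and ampicillin resistance. The recombination-reducing growth strain named in the record is consistent with the repeated LTR sequences.

Between the LTRs, a tight TRE promoter (seven tet operators plus a minimal CMV promoter) drives the inducible cassette. This cassette contains a short fragment matching zebrafish beta-actin, an unannotated stretch ending in a remnant of a pBluescript multiple cloning site, and then the photoconvertible green fluorescent protein Dendra2 and a short His-tag fragment. The unannotated region presumably marks where a microRNA sequence would be placed in the matching expression constructs, with Dendra2 reporting induction, but the record does not spell out this layout or the cloning sites. Downstream, a human PGK promoter constitutively expresses puromycin N-acetyltransferase followed by the reverse tetracycline transactivator rtTA3. How the two coding regions are linked is not annotated. Transduced cells can therefore be selected with puromycin, and they carry their own transactivator, so adding doxycycline switches on the TRE-driven cassette. The construct serves as a negative control alongside microRNA-expressing versions. The associated publication describes a microRNA screen of neutrophil migration.
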