Addgene plasmid #121130: vector plix 4.03
Purpose: inducible expression in cells
Depositing lab: Qing Deng. Depositing organization: Purdue University. Publication: Phenotypical microRNA screen reveals a noncanonical role of CDK2 in regulating neutrophil migration. Hsu AY, Wang D, Liu S, Lu J, Syahirah R, Bennin DA, Huttenlocher A, Umulis DM, Wan J, Deng Q. Proc Natl Acad Sci U S A. 2019 Aug 26. pii: 1905221116. doi: 10.1073/pnas.1905221116. PubMed 31451657.
Backbone
  Vector backbone: plix 4.03
  Backbone size w/o insert (bp): 7500
  Vector type: Bacterial Expression
Growth in bacteria
  Bacterial resistance: Ampicillin, 100 μg/mL
  Growth temperature: 37°C
  Growth strain: NEB Stable
  Copy number: Unknown
Gene/Insert
  Gene/Insert name: empty cassete for contol of miR expression
  Species: H. sapiens (human)
  Insert size (bp): 2000
  Cloning method: Restriction Enzyme; 5′ cloning site unknown (unknown if destroyed)
Terms and licenses: Academic/Nonprofit Terms; Industry Terms: Not Available to Industry
How to cite: vector plix 4.03 was a gift from Qing Deng (Addgene plasmid # 121130 ; http://n2t.net/addgene:121130 ; RRID:Addgene_121130)
